Addgene plasmid #58765: pMRX-IP/SECFP-mDFCP1
Purpose: Expresses SECFP-mDFCP1 in mammalian cells
Depositing lab: Noboru Mizushima. Depositing organization: The University of Tokyo. Publication: Temporal analysis of recruitment of mammalian ATG proteins to the autophagosome formation site. Koyama-Honda I, Itakura E, Fujiwara TK, Mizushima N. Autophagy. 2013 Oct;9(10):1491-9. doi: 10.4161/auto.25529. Epub 2013 Jul 10. PubMed 23884233.
Backbone
  Vector backbone: pMRXIP SECFP-Ci2
  Backbone manufacturer: Dr.Shoji Yamaoka of Tokyo Medical and Dental University
  Backbone size w/o insert (bp): 6600
  Vector type: Retroviral
  Selectable markers: Puromycin
Growth in bacteria
  Bacterial resistance: Ampicillin, 100 μg/mL
  Growth temperature: 37°C
  Growth strain: Stbl3
  Copy number: High Copy
Gene/Insert
  Gene/Insert name: ZFYVE1 zinc finger, FYVE domain containing 1 (alt name: DFCP1)
  Species: M. musculus (mouse)
  Insert size (bp): 2331
  GenBank ID: NM_183154.3
  Entrez Gene: Zfyve1 (a.k.a. DFCP1, G630053K23, TAFF1, ZNFN2A1, mKIAA1589)
  Tag / fusion protein: SECFP (N terminal on backbone)
  Cloning method: Restriction Enzyme; 5′ cloning site EcoRI (not destroyed); 3′ cloning site EcoRI (not destroyed)
  Sequencing primers: 5′ CGACCACTACCAGCAGAACA; 3′ AAAAGACGGCAATATGGTGG
Resource information
  A portion of this plasmid was derived from a plasmid made by: It has the pMX backbone
Terms and licenses: Academic/Nonprofit Terms; Industry Terms: Not Available to Industry
How to cite: pMRX-IP/SECFP-mDFCP1 was a gift from Noboru Mizushima (Addgene plasmid # 58765 ; http://n2t.net/addgene:58765 ; RRID:Addgene_58765)
