[The description below was written by a language model from this plasmid's Addgene catalogue record.]
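Description:
pMRX-IP/SECFP-mDFCP1 is a retroviral expression plasmid built on the pMRXIP SECFP-Ci2 backbone, which the record notes derives from the pMX family of vectors. It is propagated in bacteria as a high-copy plasmid under ampicillin selection, and the use of a recombination-deficient host strain is consistent with the repeated LTR sequences typical of retroviral vectors. For mammalian cells, the selectable marker is puromycin, so transduced populations can be enriched or stable lines established. The "IP" in the name suggests an IRES-puromycin arrangement, but no feature table is provided. The record therefore does not explicitly state the promoter driving the insert, the linkage of the puromycin marker, or the replication origin.

The payload is the mouse Zfyve1 coding sequence (zinc finger, FYVE domain containing 1, also called DFCP1), an insert of about 2.3 kb cloned into a backbone of about 6.6 kb through EcoRI sites that remain intact at both ends. It sits downstream of a backbone-encoded SECFP, a cyan fluorescent protein variant, so that the product is an N-terminally tagged SECFP-DFCP1 fusion. DFCP1 binds phosphatidylinositol 3-phosphate through its FYVE domains and is widely used as a marker of omegasomes, the ER-associated platforms from which autophagosomes arise.

The stated purpose is expression of SECFP-mDFCP1 in mammalian cells. The associated study concerned the timing of ATG protein recruitment to the autophagosome formation site. This fits use of the construct for live-cell fluorescence imaging, where the cyan tag allows it to be combined with other autophagy proteins labelled in different colours.
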