>Addgene plasmid #58765 | pMRX-IP/SECFP-mDFCP1 | depositor partial sequence | sequence record 91068 | pMRX-IP/SECFP-mDFCP1 sequence 2334 bps
ATGAGTGCCCAGACTTCCCTAGCAGAGAAGGGCCTAAATCCGGGGCTCATGTGCCAGGAGAGTTATGCAT
GCAGTGGGACTGATGAAGCTATCTTTGAATGTGATGAGTGTTGTAGTTTGCAGTGTCTCCGCTGTGAGGA
GGAACTCCACAGACAGGAGCGCCTTCGAAACCATGAGCGGATAAGACTCAAAGCTGGCCATGTCCCTTAT
TGTGACCCCTGCAAGGGCCCCAATGGGCATTCGCCAGGTGTTAGGCAAAGGGCAGCCGTGAGGTGCCAGA
CTTGCAAAATCAATCTCTGCCTGGAATGCCAGAAGAGGACTCATTCAGGGGGTAACAAGAGAAGACACCC
CATTACCGTGTACCTTGTCAGTAAGGTCCAGGAGTCCCTGGAGGGGGAAGAGATGGATGAGGAGACCAAG
AGGAAGAAGATGACAGAGAGGGTTGTGAGCTTCCTCCTGGTAGACGAAAATGAAGAGATCCAGGTAACAA
ATGAAGAGGACTTTATCAGGAAATTGGACTGTAAGCCTGACCAGCATCTCAAGGTGGTTTCCGTTTTTGG
AAATACTGGTGATGGAAAGTCTCACACACTCAACCACACTTTCTTCTATAGCCGAGAAGTCTTCAAAACC
TCCCCTGCTCAGGAGTCCTGCACAGTGGGAGTGTGGGCAGCCTATGACCCAGTCCATAAGGTAGCAGTGA
TAGACACAGAAGGACTCTTGGGGGCCACCGTGAATCTGAGCCAGAGGACACGGCTGCTGCTGAAGGTCCT
GGCCATCTCAGACTTGGTCATCTATCGAACTCATGCAGACCGGCTGCATAATGACCTCTTCAAATTCCTT
GGGGATGCCTCGGAAGCTTACCTGAAGCACTTCACCAAGGAACTCAAGGCCACCACTGCACGATGTGGCC
TGGATGTCCCCTTATCCACCCTGGGCCCTGCAGTTATTATTTTCCATGAGACTGTGCACACTCAGCTTCT
GGGTTCTGATCACCCCTCCGAGGCGCCCGAGAAGCTCATCCAGGACCGCTTCAGGAAGCTGGGCCGCTTC
CCCGAAGCCTTTAGCTCCATTCACTACAAGGGAACGAGGACATACAATCCGCCCACAGACTTCTCTGGGC
TTCGGCGTGCTCTGGAACAGCTACTAGAGAACAACACCACCAGGTCTCCCCGGCACCCAGGGGTCATCTT
CAAAGCCCTGAAGGCACTAAGTGACCGCTTCAGCGGTGAGATCCCCGATGACCAGATGGCGCACAGTTCA
TTTTTTCCAGACGAGTACTTCACCTGCTCCTCGCTCTGCCTCAGCTGTGGGGCGGGATGTAAGAACAGCA
TGAACCACGGCAAGGAAGGGGTGCCTCATGAAGCCAAGAGTCGCTGTAGGTACTCACACCAGTATGACAA
CCGCGTCTATACCTGCAAGGCCTGCTATGAGAGAGGCAAGGAAGTCAGCGTGGTGCCCAAAACATCTGCC
TCCACTGACTCTCCCTGGATGGGGCTGGCAAAGTATGCCTGGTCTGGGTATGTGATCGAGTGTCCTAACT
GTGGGGTGGTCTATCGGAGCCGCCAGTACTGGTTTGGGAACCAAGATCCTGTGGATACGGTGGTGCGGAC
AGAGATTGTCCACGTGTGGCCTGGAACTGATGCATTTCTGAAGGATAACAACAATGCCGCCCAGCGTCTC
TTGGATGGAATGAACTTTATGGCTCAGTCAGTGTCTGAGCTCAGCCTCGGACCCACTAAGGCTGTGACGT
CTTGGCTAACGGATCAGATTGCCCCTGCCTACTGGAGGCCCAACTCCCAGATCCTGAGCTGCAACCAGTG
TGCGACATCCTTCAAGGACAACGACACGAAGCATCACTGCCGGGCCTGTGGGGAGGGCTTCTGTGACAGC
TGTTCATCCAAGACCCGGCCGGTGCCTGAGCGGGGCTGGGGACCTGCGCCTGTCCGCGTGTGTGACAGCT
GCTACGATGCCAGGAATGTCCAGTTAGATGTGACTGAGGCGCAGGCAGATGATGAAGGTGGAACGCTGAT
TGCCCGGAAGGTGGGCGAGGCCGTGCAGAACACCTTGGGAGCCGTGGTGACAGCTATTGACATACCACTA
GGCCTGGTAAAAGATGCCGCCAGGCCGGCCTACTGGGTGCCTGACCACGAGATCCTGCACTGCCACAACT
GCCGCAAGGAGTTCAGCGTCAAGCTCTCCAAACACCACTGCCGAGCTTGCGGACAGGGCTTCTGCGATGA
GTGCTCCCATGACTGCAGGGCTGTCCCCTCTCGTGGCTGGGACCATCCAGTCCGAGTCTGCTTCAACTGC
AATAAAAAGCCCGGTGACCTTTAA
