>Addgene plasmid #58765 | pMRX-IP/SECFP-mDFCP1 | addgene partial sequence | sequence record 100705 | pCDH-rev 5'-GCATTCCTTTGGCGAGAG-3'
TGAGGCGCAGGCAGATGATGAAGGTGGAACGCTGATTGCCCGGAAGGTGGGCGAGGCCGTGCAGAACACC
TTGGGAGCCGTGGTGACAGCTATTGACATACCACTAGGCCTGGTAAAAGATGCCGCCAGGCCGGCTTACT
GGGTGCCTGACCATGAGATCCTGCACTGCCACAACTGCCGCAAGGAGTTCAGCGTCAAGCTCTCCAAACA
CCACTGCCGAGCTTGCGGACAGGGCTTCTGCGATGAGTGCTCCCATGACTGCAGGGCTGTCCCCTCTCGT
GGCTGGGACCATCCAGTCCGAGTCTGCTTCAACTGCAATAAAAAGCCCGGTGACCTTTAAGAATTCTGCA
GTGGACGGTACCGGGGGCCCGGGATCCCTCGAGCGGCCGCTACGTAAATTCCGCCCCCCCCCCTAACGTT
ACTGGCCGAAGCCGCTTGGAATAAGGCCGGTGTGCGTTTGTCTATATGTTATTTTCCACCATATTGCCGT
CTTTTGGCAATGTGAGGGCCCGGAAACCTGG
