>Addgene plasmid #58765 | pMRX-IP/SECFP-mDFCP1 | addgene partial sequence | sequence record 100706 | EXFP-internal-F 5'-ACGACGGCAACTACAAGACC-3'
AACCGGCATCGAGCTGAAGGGCATCGACTTCAAGGAGGACGGCAACATCCCTGGGGCACAAGCTGGAGTA
CAACATACATCAGCCACAACGTCTATATCACCGCCGACAAGCAGAAGAACGGCATCAAGGCCCACTTCAA
GATCCGCCACAACATCGAGGACGGCGGCGTGCAGCTCGCCGACCACTACCAGCAGAACACCCCCATCGGC
GACGGCCCCGTGCTGCTGCCCGACAACCACTACCTGAGCACCCAGTCCGCCCTGAGCAAAGACCCCAACG
AGAAGCGCGATCACATGGTCCTGCTGGAGTTCGTGACCGCCGCCGGGATCTTGACTCTCGGCATGGACGA
GCTGTACAAGGGTGGCGGTGGCTCGGGCGGTGGTGGGTCGGGTGGCGGCGGATCTATCGATGAATTGAAT
TCGATGAGTGCCCAGACTTCCCTAGCAGAGAAGGGCCTAAATCCGGGGCTCATGTGCCAGGAGAGTTATG
CATGCAGTGGGACTGATGAAGCTATCTTTGAATGTGATGAGTGTTGTAGTTTGCAGTGTCTCCGCTGTG
